Addgene plasmid #216512: pCfB2188-PrARG8-GFP::URA3
Purpose: Integrative fluorescent reporter for amino acid biosynthesis sensing pathways, comprising GFP driven by the ARG8 promoter within the Easy clone vector, requires NotI digestion for integration in yeast
Depositing lab: Juha Saarikangas. Depositing organization: University of Helsinki. Publication: A dual reporter system for intracellular and extracellular amino acid sensing in budding yeast. Paukstyte J, Tena EC, Saarikangas J. Mol Biol Cell. 2025 Apr 2:mbcE24040162. doi: 10.1091/mbc.E24-04-0162. PubMed 40172974.
Backbone
  Vector backbone: pCfB2188
  Backbone manufacturer: Irina Borodina Easy Clone 2.0 (Addgene #67296)
  Backbone size w/o insert (bp): 6049
  Total vector size (bp): 7757
  Modifications to backbone: Cut with SfaAI (AsiSI) and nicked with Nb.BsmI
  Vector type: Yeast Expression, Cre/Lox ; Integrative
  Selectable markers: URA3
Growth in bacteria
  Bacterial resistance: Ampicillin, 100 μg/mL
  Growth temperature: 37°C
  Growth strain: DH5alpha
  Copy number: High Copy
Gene/Insert
  Gene/Insert name: PrARG8-yeGFP
  Species: S. cerevisiae (budding yeast)
  Insert size (bp): 1717
  Promoter: ARG8
  Cloning method: Other
  Sequencing primers: 5′ GAAATTCGCTTATTTAGAAGTGTC; 3′ CTCCTTCCTTTTCGGTTAGAG
Terms and licenses: Academic/Nonprofit Terms; Industry Terms: Not Available to Industry
Depositor comments: For further details refer to: EasyClone 2.0 Yeast Toolkit (Addgene Kit #1000000073 ) EasyClone 2.0: expanded toolkit of integrative vectors for stable gene expression in industrial Saccharomyces cerevisiae strains. Stovicek V, Borja GM, Forster J, Borodina I. J Ind Microbiol Biotechnol. 2015 Nov;42(11):1519-31. doi: 10.1007/s10295-015-1684-8. Epub 2015 Sep 16.
How to cite: pCfB2188-PrARG8-GFP::URA3 was a gift from Juha Saarikangas (Addgene plasmid # 216512 ; http://n2t.net/addgene:216512 ; RRID:Addgene_216512)
