[The description below was written by a language model from this plasmid's Addgene catalogue record and pLannotate feature annotations shown in this document.]
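Description:
pCfB2188-PrARG8-GFP::URA3 is an integrative yeast reporter plasmid built on pCfB2188, a vector from the EasyClone 2.0 toolkit for stable chromosomal insertion in Saccharomyces cerevisiae. In E. coli it is maintained as a high-copy plasmid through a ColE1/pUC-type origin and selected with ampicillin via the β-lactamase gene. It carries no annotated yeast replication origin. Instead, the record states that the plasmid must be digested with NotI to release the fragment that integrates into the yeast genome. The record does not name the target locus, and the homology arms are not annotated as such. Yeast transformants are selected with URA3, which is flanked by two loxP sites in the same orientation, so Cre recombinase can excise the marker after integration and allow it to be reused.

The payload is a roughly 1.7 kb PrARG8-yeGFP cassette placed in the backbone's cloning site, which was opened with AsiSI and nicked with Nb.BsmI. The ARG8 promoter drives a yeast-enhanced GFP, which the annotation software identifies as GFPmut3, and on the circular map the CYC1 terminator lies immediately downstream of it. The region upstream of GFP is annotated as a PPM2 (TYW4) coding fragment, which presumably reflects native yeast sequence carried along with the ARG8 promoter region rather than an intended coding element. An ADH1 terminator from the backbone sits on the opposite side of the cloning site. The short lacZα, KanR, rrnB terminator, 5S rRNA and minimal FRT matches appear to be backbone remnants with no stated function.

The construct serves as a fluorescent transcriptional readout of amino acid biosynthesis sensing pathways, and belongs to a dual reporter system for intracellular and extracellular amino acid sensing in budding yeast.
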