Features (pLannotate 1.2.2; 19 found; start..end, strand, type, name):
     12..201     +  terminator     CYC1 terminator: S. cerevisiae CYC1; transcription terminator for CYC1
    249..282     -  protein_bind   loxP: Cre-mediated recombination occurs in the 8-bp core sequence (GCATACAT). Cre recombinase
    434..1219    -  CDS            URA3: PYRF_YEAST - Experimental evidence at protein level: Swiss-Prot protein existence level 1. From Saccharomyces cerevisiae (strain ATCC 204508 / S288c) (Baker's yeast).
   1734..1767    -  protein_bind   loxP: Cre-mediated recombination occurs in the 8-bp core sequence (GCATACAT). Cre recombinase
   1811..1829    -  promoter       T7 promoter: promoter for bacteriophage T7 RNA polymerase
   1837..1888    +  CDS            lacZα (fragment): LacZα fragment of β-galactosidase; lacZ fragment
   2448..2481    -  protein_bind   FRT (minimal): supports FLP-mediated excision but not integration (Turan and Bode, 2011) FLP recombinase from the Saccharomyces cerevisiae 2μ plasmid
   2951..2970    +  CDS            lacZα (fragment): LacZα fragment of β-galactosidase; lacZ fragment
   2995..3012    -  terminator     rrnB T2 terminator (fragment): transcription terminator T2 from the E. coli rrnB gene
   3237..3825    -  rep_origin     ori: high-copy-number ColE1/pMB1/pBR322/pUC origin of replication
   3947..4807    -  CDS            AmpR: β-lactamase; bla; confers resistance to ampicillin, carbenicillin, and related antibiotics
   4810..4906    -  promoter       AmpR promoter (fragment): bla
   4936..4960    -  CDS            KanR (fragment): aminoglycoside phosphotransferase; aph(3')-Ia; confers resistance to kanamycin
   4989..5104    +  ncRNA          5S rRNA: Accession: RF00001 - 5S ribosomal RNA
   5108..5148    +  terminator     rrnB T1 terminator (fragment): transcription terminator T1 from the E. coli rrnB gene
   5192..5225    +  protein_bind   FRT (minimal): supports FLP-mediated excision but not integration (Turan and Bode, 2011) FLP recombinase from the Saccharomyces cerevisiae 2μ plasmid
   5835..6000    -  terminator     ADH1 terminator: S. cerevisiae ADH1; transcription terminator for the S. cerevisiae alcohol dehydrogenase 1 (ADH1) gene
   6046..6825    +  CDS            PPM2 (fragment): TYW4_YEAST - Also known as TYW4. Experimental evidence at protein level: Swiss-Prot protein existence level 1. S-adenosyl-L-methionine-dependent methyltransferase that acts as a component of the wybutosine biosynthesis pathway. Wybutosine is a hyper modified guanosine with a tricyclic base found at the 3'-position adjacent to the anticodon of eukaryotic phenylalanine tRNA. Catalyzes the final 2 independent reactions, methylation of the alpha-carboxy group of wybutosine-72 to form wybutosine-58, and methoxycarbonylation of alpha-amino group of wybutosine-58 through the fixation of CO(2) to comp
   7063..7776    +  CDS            GFPmut3: GFPmut3 is a basic (constitutively fluorescent) green fluorescent protein published in 1996, derived from Aequorea victoria. It is reported to be a very rapidly-maturing weak dimer.
>Addgene plasmid #216512 | pCfB2188-PrARG8-GFP::URA3 | addgene full sequence | sequence record 429384 | Addgene NGS Result
CGCGTGCATTCATCCGCTCTAACCGAAAAGGAAGGAGTTAGACAACCTGAAGTCTAGGTCCCTATTTATT
TTTTTATAGTTATGTTAGTATTAAGAACGTTATTTATATTTCAAATTTTTCTTTTTTTTCTGTACAGACG
CGTGTACGCATGTAACATTATACTGAAAACCTTGCTTGAGAAGGTTTTGGGACGCTCGAAGATCGCGTCA
GCTGAAGCTTCGTACGCTGCAGGTCGACAACCCTTAATATAACTTCGTATAATGTATGCTATACGAAGTT
ATTAGGTCTAGAGATCCCAATACAACAGATCACGTGATCTTTTTGTAAGATGAAGTTGAAGTAGTGTTGC
ACCGTGCCAATGCAGGTGGCTATTAGATTAAATATGTGATTTGTTCTATTAAGTTTCCTGTATAATTAAT
GGGGAGCGCTGATTCTCTTTTGGTACGCTTCCCATCCAGCATTTCTGTATCTTTCACCTTCAACCTTAGG
ATCTCTACCCTTGGCGAAAAGTCCTCTGCCAACAATGATGATATCTGATCCACCACTTACAACTTCGTCG
ACGGTTCTGTACTGCTGACCCAATGCATCGCCTTTGTCGTCTAAACCTACACCTGGGGTCATGATTAGCC
AATCAAACCCTTCTTCTCTTCCTCCCATATCGTTCTGAGCAATGAACCCAATAACGAAATCTTTATCACT
CTTTGCAATATCAACGGTACCCTTAGTATATTCACCGTGTGCTAGAGAACCCTTGGAAGATAATTCAGCA
AGCATCAATAATCCCCTTGGTTCTTTGGTGACCTCTTGCGCACCTTGTTTCAAGCCAGCAACAATACCAG
CACCAGTAACCCCGTGGGCGTTGGTGATATCAGACCATTCTGCGATACGGTAAACGCCCGATGTATATTG
TAATTTGACTGTGTTACCGATATCGGCGAATTTTCTGTCCTCAAATATCAAGAACTTGTATTTCTCTGCC
AATGCTTTCAATGGAACGACAGTACCCTCATAACTGAAATCATCCAAGATATCAACGTGTGTTTTCAAAA
GGCAAATGTATGGACCCAACGTTTCAACAAGTTTCAATAGCTCATCAGTCGAACGAACGTCAAGAGAAGC
ACACAAATTGGTTTTCTTTTCATCCATTAAACGTAAAAGTTTCGATGCAACCGGACTTGCATGAGTCTCA
GCTCTACTGGTATATGATTTTGTGGACATGGTGCAACTAATTGACGGGAGTGTATTGACGCTGGCGTACT
GGCTTTCACAAAATGGCCCAATCACAACCACATCTTAGATAGTTGAAATGACTTTAGATAACATCAATTG
AGATGAGCTTAATCATGTCAAAGCTAAAAGTGTCACCATGAACGACAATTCTTAAGCAAATCACGTGATA
TAGATCCACGAATAACCACCATTTGATGCTCGAGGCAAGTAATGTGTGTAAAAAAATGCGTTACCACCAT
CCAATGCAGACCGATCTTCTACCCAGAATCACATATATTTATGTACCGAGTACCTTTTTTCTATCTTCCA
ATTGCTTCTCCCATATGATTGTCTCCGTAAGCTCGAAATTTCTAAGTTGGATTTTAATCTTCACGCAGGA
TGACAGTTCGATGAGCTTCTGAGGAGTGTTTAGAACATAATCATTTATCCATGGTCTATCTCTTCTTGTC
GCTTTTTCTCCTCGATAGAACCTAAATAAAACGAGCTCTCGAGAACCCTTAATATAACTTCGTATAATGT
ATGCTATACGAAGTTATTAGGTGATATCAGATCCACTAGTGGCCTATGCACCCAATTCGCCCTATAGTGA
GTCGTATTACGCGCGCTCACTGGCCGTCGTTTTACAACGTCGTGACTGGGAAAACCCTGGCGTTACCCCT
GCAGGACTAGTGCTGAGGCATTAATCCTGCATAATCGGCCTCACAGAGGGATCCCGTTACCCATCTATGC
TGAAGATTTATCATACTATTCCTCCGCTCGTTTCTTTTTTCAGTGAGGTGTGTCGTGAAAGAAAACCCAC
AATTAAACTTTCAACAACCGGGCGACTAGGAAGAGAGTAGTGGGCGCGGATGACGAAGGCTAAGGTCACT
TCTTCGTTTCCTTTATTGGGGTTTCCGTGTAGCCTTCCCCTGAATAGTGTGGGACGTTTTATGAGAAGCC
GTAAGAAATAGGCAAATTGAGTTATGACAAGTAGACATGATGCCGCAGCCTTGCCTGACTTTACGTCTCC
TTCATGAATAAGTTTTTCTATCGAGTTCTTTTCCTTTTTTCGCCTTAATTAGCTCAATTAAGCCTGTCCT
CACTACTTTTCTTTTTCTTATCGGCTTTGTGCCACACCTAACCTTCGAATGCTGTTTTATTCCGTTCTTA
CATGGGATGGTAATGCCTTGGCGAGATTAAGACCTCAGCGCGGCCGCAAATTTAAATAAAATGAAGTGAA
GTTCCTATACTTTCTAGAGAATAGGAACTTCTATAGTGAGTCGAATAAGGGCGACACAAAATTTATTCTA
AATGCATAATAAATACTGATAACATCTTATAGTTTGTATTATATTTTGTATTATCGTTGACATGTATAAT
TTTGATATCAAAAACTGATTTTCCCTTTATTATTTTCGAGATTTATTTTCTTAATTCTCTTTAACAAACT
AGAAATATTGTATATACAAAAAATCATAAATAATAGATGAATAGTTTAATTATAGGTGTTCATCAATCGA
AAAAGCAACGTATCTTATTTAAAGTGCGTTGCTTTTTTCTCATTTATAAGGTTAAATAATTCTCATATAT
CAAGCAAAGTGACAGGCGCCCTTAAATATTCTGACAAATGCTCTTTCCCTAAACTCCCCCCATAAAAAAA
CCCGCCGAAGCGGGTTTTTACGTTATTTGCGGATTAACGATTACTCGTTATCAGAACCGCCCAGGGGGCC
CGAGCTTAAGACTGGCCGTCGTTTTACAACACAGAAAGAGTTTGTAGAAACGCAAAAAGGCCATCCGTCA
GGGGCCTTCTGCTTAGTTTGATGCCTGGCAGTTCCCTACTCTCGCCTTCCGCTTCCTCGCTCACTGACTC
GCTGCGCTCGGTCGTTCGGCTGCGGCGAGCGGTATCAGCTCACTCAAAGGCGGTAATACGGTTATCCACA
GAATCAGGGGATAACGCAGGAAAGAACATGTGAGCAAAAGGCCAGCAAAAGGCCAGGAACCGTAAAAAGG
CCGCGTTGCTGGCGTTTTTCCATAGGCTCCGCCCCCCTGACGAGCATCACAAAAATCGACGCTCAAGTCA
GAGGTGGCGAAACCCGACAGGACTATAAAGATACCAGGCGTTTCCCCCTGGAAGCTCCCTCGTGCGCTCT
CCTGTTCCGACCCTGCCGCTTACCGGATACCTGTCCGCCTTTCTCCCTTCGGGAAGCGTGGCGCTTTCTC
ATAGCTCACGCTGTAGGTATCTCAGTTCGGTGTAGGTCGTTCGCTCCAAGCTGGGCTGTGTGCACGAACC
CCCCGTTCAGCCCGACCGCTGCGCCTTATCCGGTAACTATCGTCTTGAGTCCAACCCGGTAAGACACGAC
TTATCGCCACTGGCAGCAGCCACTGGTAACAGGATTAGCAGAGCGAGGTATGTAGGCGGTGCTACAGAGT
TCTTGAAGTGGTGGGCTAACTACGGCTACACTAGAAGAACAGTATTTGGTATCTGCGCTCTGCTGAAGCC
AGTTACCTTCGGAAAAAGAGTTGGTAGCTCTTGATCCGGCAAACAAACCACCGCTGGTAGCGGTGGTTTT
TTTGTTTGCAAGCAGCAGATTACGCGCAGAAAAAAAGGATCTCAAGAAGATCCTTTGATCTTTTCTACGG
GGTCTGACGCTCAGTGGAACGACGCGCGCGTAACTCACGTTAAGGGATTTTGGTCATGAGCTTGCGCCGT
CCCGTCAAGTCAGCGTAATGCTCTGCTTACCAATGCTTAATCAGTGAGGCACCTATCTCAGCGATCTGTC
TATTTCGTTCATCCATAGTTGCCTGACTCCCCGTCGTGTAGATAACTACGATACGGGAGGGCTTACCATC
TGGCCCCAGCGCTGCGATGATACCGCGAGAACCACGCTCACCGGCTCCGGATTTATCAGCAATAAACCAG
CCAGCCGGAAGGGCCGAGCGCAGAAGTGGTCCTGCAACTTTATCCGCCTCCATCCAGTCTATTAATTGTT
GCCGGGAAGCTAGAGTAAGTAGTTCGCCAGTTAATAGTTTGCGCAACGTTGTTGCCATCGCTACAGGCAT
CGTGGTGTCACGCTCGTCGTTTGGTATGGCTTCATTCAGCTCCGGTTCCCAACGATCAAGGCGAGTTACA
TGATCCCCCATGTTGTGCAAAAAAGCGGTTAGCTCCTTCGGTCCTCCGATCGTTGTCAGAAGTAAGTTGG
CCGCAGTGTTATCACTCATGGTTATGGCAGCACTGCATAATTCTCTTACTGTCATGCCATCCGTAAGATG
CTTTTCTGTGACTGGTGAGTACTCAACCAAGTCATTCTGAGAATAGTGTATGCGGCGACCGAGTTGCTCT
TGCCCGGCGTCAATACGGGATAATACCGCGCCACATAGCAGAACTTTAAAAGTGCTCATCATTGGAAAAC
GTTCTTCGGGGCGAAAACTCTCAAGGATCTTACCGCTGTTGAGATCCAGTTCGATGTAACCCACTCGTGC
ACCCAACTGATCTTCAGCATCTTTTACTTTCACCAGCGTTTCTGGGTGAGCAAAAACAGGAAGGCAAAAT
GCCGCAAAAAAGGGAATAAGGGCGACACGGAAATGTTGAATACTCATATTCTTCCTTTTTCAATATTATT
GAAGCATTTATCAGGGTTATTGTCTCATGAGCGGATACATATTTGAATGTATTTAGAAAAATAAACAAAT
AGGGGTCAGTGTTACAACCAATTAACCAATTCTGAACATTATCGCGAGCCCATTTATACCTGAATATGGC
TCATAACACCCCTTGTTTGCCTGGCGGCAGTAGCGCGGTGGTCCCACCTGACCCCATGCCGAACTCAGAA
GTGAAACGCCGTAGCGCCGATGGTAGTGTGGGGACTCCCCATGCGAGAGTAGGGAACTGCCAGGCATCAA
ATAAAACGAAAGGCTCAGTCGAAAGACTGGGCCTTTCGCCCGGGCTAATTATGGGGTGTCGCCCTTATTC
GACTCTATAGTGAAGTTCCTATTCTCTAGAAAGTATAGGAACTTCTGAAGTGGGGATTTAAATGCGGCCG
CGCTGAGGGTTTAATCGTCTATGAGGAGACTGTTAGTTGGATATCAGTAATGAGACGAAAAAGCTCGAAA
TGAATGGATATATTCTTTTTGCTACTGGCAACTGTTGAATATTTAATGTTAAAACAAACTAACTGAGGTA
TATTCGTATCTGTATGTACACATATACTATATACAGGAAAAGATAAGCAAGAGAGAGGATATCAACTACG
AGAGCGATCGATTATATATCAAAAGCTGTCCGCTTTGCCACCCATAATCGGCGCTTAGTTTCGGAGTTCA
ATCATAATTCTACCACCTTACACTCAACTTACTCTTTAACTCCTATAGTATAATATCGCCACTGACCCCA
TATTAAAAAATTTTTTTGCTCGATCTTCTATCCTCTTTAGGTTAATTGTCGCTGTTATTGTCTAGATTTT
TTCTCGGAGATGGCGCATCTATTTGCCGTCAAAAGATCCTCTCATACCATATTAAGTAAATTGCCTCCAT
TTCTTTTTCCTCGGGCAGAGAAACTCGCAGGCAACTTGCTCTCGAAGTGGTCACGTATTAAGTCCTCAGC
GAGCTCGCATGGAATGCGTGCGATGAGCGACCTCATGCTATACCTGAGAAAGCAACCTGACCTACAGGAA
AGAGTTACTCAAGAATAAGAATTTTCGTTTTAAAACCTAAGAGTCACTTTAAAATTTGTATACACTTATT
TTTTTTATAACTTATTTAATAATAAAAATCATAAATCATAAGAAATTCGCTTATTTAGAAGTGTCAACAA
CGTATCTACCAACGGAATGCGTGCGATTCCTGTAGCAAGAATGTGTCACACTTTTACAACTATTTCTAGA
AATAACCAGCTACTGCTTATTGGAGGTAGAAAGGCACCACACCAAGGTCTCTCTGATAATTGGATATTTG
ATATGAAAACAAGAGAGTGGTCGATGATCAAGAGTTTATCACACACGAGATTCAGACATAGTGCATGTAG
CTTACCGGATGGAAACGTCCTGATCCTTGGTGGGGTTACAGAAGGACCTGCCATGCTGCTATACAATGTC
ACCGAAGAAATCTTCAAAGACGTAACTCCAAAAGATGAATTCTTCCAAAATTCGCTAGTATCAGCGGGTC
TAGAATTTGATCCGGTTTCCAAACAAGGCATAATATTGGGTGGTGGATTTATGGATCAAACAACTGTCTC
GGACAAGGCAATTATTTTCAAATATGATGCGGAAAATGCTACTGAACCAATTACGGTGATTAAGAAGCTC
CAGCACCCCTTATTTCAACGTTATGGATCCCAGATAAAATACATTACTCCAAGAAAGCTATTAATAGTCG
GTGGAACAAGTCCTTCCGGGCTATTTGACCGGACCAACTCTATAATCAGCCTTGATCCGCTGAGTGAGAC
GCTAACATCAATTCCCATATCAAGACGCATATGGGAAGATCACTCACTAATGCTTGCTGGATTTAGTTTG
GTGTCCACTTCTATGGGCACCATACATATCATTGGAGGCGGTGCCACTTGCTACGGCTTTGGATCAGTGA
CTAATGTAGGTCTTAAGCTCATAGCAATCGCGAAATAATGCTCCTATCGGGATTCGAATGGTTGCCAGCT
CGCTATGTGACTCACTTAAAGTACATGATGCGTCATTGTGCACTTTTTTACGAAATAATGGCCTTTTTCC
GCTCTATTTAAAAGCGTGAAAAAAAAATTGCAACATGAAGAAAATTCGACTCTTAAGTGCAAGTGACTGC
GAACATTTTTTTCGTTTGTTAGAATAATTCAAGAATCGCTACCAATCATCTGTCATAAAACAATGTCTAA
AGGTGAAGAATTATTCACTGGTGTTGTCCCAATTTTGGTTGAATTAGATGGTGATGTTAATGGTCACAAA
TTTTCTGTCTCCGGTGAAGGTGAAGGTGATGCTACTTACGGTAAATTGACCTTAAAATTTATTTGTACTA
CTGGTAAATTGCCAGTTCCATGGCCAACCTTAGTCACTACTTTCGGTTATGGTGTTCAATGTTTTGCGAG
ATACCCAGATCATATGAAACAACATGACTTTTTCAAGTCTGCCATGCCAGAAGGTTATGTTCAAGAAAGA
ACTATTTTTTTCAAAGATGACGGTAACTACAAGACCAGAGCTGAAGTCAAGTTTGAAGGTGATACCTTAG
TTAATAGAATCGAATTAAAAGGTATTGATTTTAAAGAAGATGGTAACATTTTAGGTCACAAATTGGAATA
CAACTATAACTCTCACAATGTTTACATCATGGCTGACAAACAAAAGAATGGTATCAAAGTTAACTTCAAA
ATTAGACACAACATTGAAGATGGTTCTGTTCAATTAGCTGACCATTATCAACAAAATACTCCAATTGGTG
ATGGTCCAGTCTTGTTACCAGACAACCATTACTTATCCACTCAATCTGCCTTATCCAAAGATCCAAACGA
AAAGAGAGACCACATGGTCTTGTTAGAATTTGTTACTGCTGCTGGTATTACCCATGGTATGGATGAATTG
TACAAATGAAT
