>Addgene plasmid #216512 | pCfB2188-PrARG8-GFP::URA3 | depositor partial sequence | sequence record 423528 | ARG8 promoter region - 5´-GAAATTCGCTTATTTAGAAGTGTC
CAAGGAACACCCCCGGTAATGGCGTGCGATTCCTGTTAGCAGGAATGTGTCACACTTTCTACAACTATTT
CTAGTAAATAACCAGCTACTGCTTATTGGAGGTAGAAAGGCACCACACCAAGGTCTCTCTGATAATTGGA
TATTTGATATGAAAACAAGAGAGTGGTCGATGATCAAGAGTTTATCACACACGAGATTCAGACATAGTGC
ATGTAGCTTACCGGATGGAAACGTCCTGATCCTTGGTGGGGTTACAGAAGGACCTGCCATGCTGCTATAC
AATGTCACCGAAGAAATCTTCAAAGACGTAACTCCAAAAGATGAATTCTTCCAAAATTCGCTAGTATCAG
CGGGTCTAGAATTTGATCCGGTTTCCAAACAAGGCATAATATTGGGTGGTGGATTTATGGATCAAACAAC
TGTCTCGGACAAGGCAATTATTTTCAAATATGATGCGGAAAATGCTACTGAACCAATTACGGTGATTAAG
AAGCTCCAGCACCCCTTATTTCAACGTTATGGATCCCAGATAAAATACATTACTCCAAGAAAGCTATTAA
TACTCGGTGGAACAAGTCCTTCCGGGCTATTTGACCGGACCAACTCTATAATCAGCCTTGATCCGCTGAG
TGAGACGCTAACATCAATTCCCATATCAAGACGCATATGGGAAGATCACTCACTAATGCTTGCTGGATTT
AGTTTGGTGTCCACTTCTATGGGCACCATACATATCATTGGAGGCGGTGCCACTTGCTACGGCTTTGGAT
CAGTGACTAATGTAGGTCTTAAGCTCATAGCAATCGCGAAATAATGCTCCTATCGGGATTCGAATGGTTG
CCAGCTCGCTATGTGACTCACTTAAAGTACATGATGCGTCATTGTGCACTTTTTTACAAAATAATGGCCT
TTTTACCGCTCTATTTAAAAGCGTGAAAAAAAAATTGCAACATGAAAGAGAATTCAACTCTTAAGTGCAA
GTGACTGCCAACATTTTTTTCGTTTGTTAGAATAATTCAAGAATCGCTACCAATCATCTGTCATAAAACA
ATGTCCAAAGGGGAAGAATTATTCCCTGGGGGTTGCCCCAATTTTGGTTGAATTAGAGGGGGATGTTAAG
GGACCAAAATTTTTCTGTCCCCCGGGGAAGGGGAAGGGGAAGCTTCCTTTCGGGAAAATTGACCTTAAAA
TTTATTTGGACCCCTGGGAAAATTGCCAGTTCCCGGGCCCAACCTTAACCCACCACTTTTCGGTTAAGGG
GGTCAAAGGTTGTGGGGAAAATCCCCAAAATTTTTAAAAAAAAAAATGAGTTTTTTTAAGTTTTCCCGCG
GCCAAAAGGGGTTTTTTTTCAAAAAAAGACATTTTTTTTTTTAAAAGAGGGGGGGTTCCCCAAGACC
