>Addgene plasmid #216512 | pCfB2188-PrARG8-GFP::URA3 | depositor partial sequence | sequence record 423529 | GFP region - 5´-CTCCTTCCTTTTCGGTTAGAG
TCTGGGACGATTATTTGTAATTCATCCATACCATGGGTAATACCAGCAGCAGTAACAAATTCTAACAAGA
CCATGTGGTCTCTCTTTTCGTTTGGATCTTTGGATAAGGCAGATTGAGTGGATAAGTAATGGTTGTCTGG
TAACAAGACTGGACCATCACCAATTGGAGTATTTTGTTGATAATGGTCAGCTAATTGAACAGAACCATCT
TCAATGTTGTGTCTAATTTTGAAGTTAACTTTGATACCATTCTTTTGTTTGTCAGCCATGATGTAAACAT
TGTGAGAGTTATAGTTGTATTCCAATTTGTGACCTAAAATGTTACCATCTTCTTTAAAATCAATACCTTT
TAATTCGATTCTATTAACTAAGGTATCACCTTCAAACTTGACTTCAGCTCTGGTCTTGTAGTTACCGTCA
TCTTTGAAAAAAATAGTTCTTTCTTGAACATAACCTTCTGGCATGGCAGACTTGAAAAAGTCATGTTGTT
TCATATGATCTGGGTATCTCGCAAAACATTGAACACCATAACCGAAAGTAGTGACTAAGGTTGGCCATGG
AACTGGCAATTTACCAGTAGTACAAATAAATTTTAAGGTCAATTTACCGTAAGTAGCATCACCTTCACCT
TCACCGGAGACAGAAAATTTGTGACCATTAACATCACCATCTAATTCAACCAAAATTGGGACAACACCAG
TGAATAATTCTTCACCTTTAGACATTGTTTTATGACAGATGATTGGTAGCGATTCTTGAATTATTCTAAC
AAACGAAAAAAATGTTCGCAGTCACTTGCACTTAAGAGTCGAATTTTCTTCATGTTGCAATTTTTTTTTC
ACGCTTTTAAATAGAGCGGAAAAAGGCCATTATTTCGTAAAAAAGTGCACAATGACGCATCATGTACTTT
AAGTGAGTCACATAGCGAGCTGGCAACCATTCGAATCCCGATAGGAGCATTATTTCGCGATTGCTATGAG
CTTAAGACCTACATTAGTCACTGATCCAAAGCCGTAGCAAGTGGCACCGCCTCCAATGATATGTATGGTG
CCCATAGAAGTGGACACCAAACTAAATCCAGCAAGCATTATTGAGTGATCTTCCCATATGCGTCTTGAAA
TGGGAATTGATGTTAGCGTCTCCCTCAGCGGATCAAGGCTGATTAAGAAGTTGGTCCGGTCAAAAAGCCC
GGAAGGACTTGTTCCACCGACTATAAAAACCTTTTTTTGGAAAAAAGGGTTTTTTTTCGGGAACCCAAAA
CTTAAAAAAAGGGGGGTGGGACTTTTTAACCCCGAAATGGGTCAAAAAAATTTTTCCCCCCAAATTTAAA
AAATTTCCTTTTCCAAAAAAATTTTTTTTT
